Addgene plasmid #187841: pVoPo-mCh
Purpose: Constitutive mCherry-expression vector for Fusobacterium nucleatum
Depositing lab: Jörg Vogel. Depositing organization: Helmholtz-Zentrum fuer Infektionsforschung (HZI). Publication: Expanding the genetic toolkit helps dissect a global stress response in the early-branching species Fusobacterium nucleatum. Ponath F, Zhu Y, Cosi V, Vogel J. Proc Natl Acad Sci U S A. 2022 Oct 4;119(40):e2201460119. doi: 10.1073/pnas.2201460119. Epub 2022 Sep 26. PubMed 36161895.
Backbone
  Vector backbone: pVoPo-00
  Backbone size w/o insert (bp): 3600
  Vector type: Bacterial Expression
Growth in bacteria
  Bacterial resistance: Chloramphenicol, 25 μg/mL
  Growth temperature: 37°C
  Growth strain: DH5alpha
  Copy number: Unknown
Gene/Insert
  Gene/Insert name: mCherry (alt name: mCherry codon optimized for F. nucleatum)
  Species: Synthetic
  Insert size (bp): 711
Terms and licenses: Academic/Nonprofit Terms; Industry Terms: Not Available to Industry
How to cite: pVoPo-mCh was a gift from Jörg Vogel (Addgene plasmid # 187841 ; http://n2t.net/addgene:187841 ; RRID:Addgene_187841)
