[The description below was written by a language model from this plasmid's Addgene catalogue record and pLannotate feature annotations shown in this document.]
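Description:
pVoPo-mCh is a bacterial expression plasmid built on the pVoPo-00 backbone and intended to give constitutive red fluorescence in Fusobacterium nucleatum. It is maintained in E. coli through a high-copy ColE1/pUC-type origin of replication. Selection relies on catP, a chloramphenicol acetyltransferase gene of Clostridium perfringens origin, which matches the chloramphenicol resistance listed in the catalogue entry. The sequenced plasmid is about 4.5 kb. This is broadly in line with a roughly 3.6 kb backbone plus a 711 bp insert and flanking sequence.

The payload is a synthetic mCherry coding sequence, codon optimized for F. nucleatum. mCherry is a fast-maturing monomeric red fluorescent protein derived from Discosoma. A minimal phage lambda t0 terminator lies upstream of the reporter in the same orientation, where it would be expected to insulate the cassette from read-through transcription coming from the rest of the plasmid. The promoter responsible for constitutive expression is not annotated or named in the record.

The automated annotation also reports a short fragment resembling the toxin gene yoeB and a match to the ARRPOF RNA family. These lie in otherwise unannotated stretches of the backbone. They may belong to native Fusobacterium plasmid sequence, but the record identifies no replication function for F. nucleatum, so this stays uncertain.

The plasmid belongs to an expanded genetic toolkit for this early-branching species. It serves to label F. nucleatum cells fluorescently, or as a constitutive reporter reference alongside related pVoPo vectors.
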