Features (pLannotate 1.2.2; 6 found; start..end, strand, type, name):
    183..317     -  CDS            yoeB (fragment): YOEB_ECOLI - Experimental evidence at protein level: Swiss-Prot protein existence level 1. Also shown in vitro to be a translation initiation blocker. Binds to the 70S ribosome and 50S ribosomal subunit; binding is inhibited by hygromycin A and tetracycline, both of which bind to the 30S subunit in the A site. Thus YoeB is located at the interface between 50S and 30S ribosomes and interacts with the A site where it cleaves mRNA, blocking translation initiation. From Escherichia coli (strain K12).
    360..394     +  terminator     lambda t0 terminator: minimal transcription terminator from phage lambda (Scholtissek and Grosse, 1987)
    492..1199    +  CDS            mCherry: mCherry is a basic (constitutively fluorescent) red fluorescent protein published in 2004, derived from Discosoma sp.. It is reported to be a very rapidly-maturing monomer with low acid sensitivity.
   1422..2010    +  rep_origin     ori: high-copy-number ColE1/pMB1/pBR322/pUC origin of replication
   2152..2772    -  CDS            catP: CAT2_CLOPF - Protein inferred from homology: Swiss-Prot protein existence level 3. This enzyme is an effector of chloramphenicol resistance in bacteria. From Clostridium perfringens.
   3311..3565    -  ncRNA          ARRPOF: Accession: RF02933 - ARRPOF RNA
>Addgene plasmid #187841 | pVoPo-mCh | addgene full sequence | sequence record 406782 | Addgene NGS Result
TTCAATGCTACTTAATTCTTCAAAATCTCTTCTTTTTCTTCCTGGTCTTCTTTTAAAGTCAAAAGCAGTT
AAAGCATCAATATTGAAAATGTATTCAGTTATATTTTTTGATTTTATTTCTTTAGTGTTATAAAATTTCA
ACTCAATAAATTCCCCCTTTATTAATCTGCATAATCTTTTTTATAATGTCCTTTACAACCTAATATTCTT
AATCTATCATTTTTTAAGTCATAAATTAGTCTATGTTCATCACTTATTCTTCTGCTATAAATAGCCCTAT
TTTTAAAATGTTTTAATCTCTCAGGCTTACCAGTACCGCGGCCGCTCCAGTAATGACCTCAGAACTCCAT
CTGGATTTGTTCAGAACGCTCGGTTGCCGCCGGGCGTTTTTTATTGGTGAGAATCCAAGCACTAGTAAGC
ATAAAAAAAAGTTGGATAATATACTAAAATAGTGTATAATAAATATGTATATTAGAAAGGAGGAATATAT
AATGGTATCTAAAGGAGAAGAAGATAATATAGCTATAATTAAAGAATTTATGAGATTTAAAGTTCATATG
GAAGGATCTGTTAATGGACATGAATTTGAAATAGAAGGAGAAGGAGAAGGAAGACCTTATGAAGGTACTC
AAACAGCTAAATTAAAAGTAACTAAAGGTGGTCCATTACCATTTGCATGGGATATATTAAGTCCTCAATT
TATGTATGGATCTAAAGCATATGTTAAACATCCTGCTGATATACCTGATTATTTAAAATTATCATTTCCA
GAAGGTTTTAAATGGGAAAGAGTTATGAATTTTGAAGATGGTGGAGTAGTTACTGTAACACAAGATAGTT
CATTACAAGATGGAGATTTTATATATAAAGTTAAATTAAGAGGTACTAATTTTCCATCTGATGGACCAGT
AATGCAAAAGAAAACTATGGGATGGGAAGCATCATCTGAAAGAATGTATCCAGAAGATGGAGCATTAAAA
GGTGAAATTAAACAAAGATTAAAATTAAAAGATGGAGGTCATTATGATGCTGAAGTTAAGACTACATATA
AAGCTAAGAAACCAGTTCAATTACCAGGTGCATATAATGTTAATATTAAATTAGATATAACTTCTCATAA
TGAAGATTATACTATAGTTGAACAATATGAAAGAGCAGAAGGAAGACATTCAACAGGAGGTATGGATGAA
TTATATAAATAAGGATCCTATAAGTTTTAATAAAACTTTAAATAGAAAAAGGCTTCTCTAATGAGAAGTC
TTTTTTATTTAAAATAAATATAAAATAAAATAGAGGCTATAAATAGCCTCTATTTTATGTGAGAAATCCC
TAAATAAAAAACTAGTCATGACCAAAATCCCTTAACGTGAGTTTTCGTTCCACTGAGCGTCAGACCCCGT
AGAAAAGATCAAAGGATCTTCTTGAGATCCTTTTTTTCTGCGCGTAATCTGCTGCTTGCAAACAAAAAAA
CCACCGCTACCAGCGGTGGTTTGTTTGCCGGATCAAGAGCTACCAACTCTTTTTCCGAAGGTAACTGGCT
TCAGCAGAGCGCAGATACCAAATACTGTCCTTCTAGTGTAGCCGTAGTTAGGCCACCACTTCAAGAACTC
TGTAGCACCGCCTACATACCTCGCTCTGCTAATCCTGTTACCAGTGGCTGCTGCCAGTGGCGATAAGTCG
TGTCTTACCGGGTTGGACTCAAGACGATAGTTACCGGATAAGGCGCAGCGGTCGGGCTGAACGGGGGGTT
CGTGCACACAGCCCAGCTTGGAGCGAACGACCTACACCGAACTGAGATACCTACAGCGTGAGCTATGAGA
AAGCGCCACGCTTCCCGAAGGGAGAAAGGCGGACAGGTATCCGGTAAGCGGCAGGGTCGGAACAGGAGAG
CGCACGAGGGAGCTTCCAGGGGGAAACGCCTGGTATCTTTATAGTCCTGTCGGGTTTCGCCACCTCTGAC
TTGAGCGTCGATTTTTGTGATGCTCGTCAGGGGGGCGGAGCCTATGGAAAAACGCCAGCAACGCGGCCTT
TTTACGGTTCCTGGCCTTTTGCTGGCGAATTCTTATGGATTTTAGGGTAACAAAAAACACCGTATTTCTA
CGATGTTTTTGCTTAAATACTTGTTTTTAGTTACAGACAAACCTGAAGTTAACTATTTATCAATTCCTGC
AATTCGTTTACAAAACGGCAAATGTGAAATCCGTCACATACTGCGTGATGAACTTGAATTGCCAAAGGAA
GTATAATTTTGTTATCTTCTTTATAATATTTCCCCATAGTAAAAATAGGAATCAAATAATCATATCCTTT
CTGCAAATTCAGATTAAAGCCATCGAAGGTTGACCACGGTATCATAGATACATTAAAAATGTTTTCCGGA
GCATTTGGCTTTCCTTCCATTCTATGATTGTTTCCATACCGTTGCGTATCACTTTCATAATCTGCTAAAA
ATGATTTAAAGTCAGACTTACACTCAGTCCAAAGGCTGGAAAATGTTTCAGTATCATTGTGAAATATTGT
ATAGCTTGGTATCATCTCATCATATATCCCCAATTCACCATCTTGATTGATTGCCGTCCTAAACTCTGAA
TGGCGGTTTACAATCATTGCAATATAATAAAGCATTGCAGGATATAGTTTCATTCCCTTTTCCTTTATTT
GTGTGATATCCACTTTAACGGTCATGCTGTAGGTACAAGGTACACTTGCAAAGTAGTGGTCAAAATACTC
TTTTCTGTTCCAACTATTTTTATCAATTTTTTCAAATACCATTTAAAATTACCTCCTTAAAATATACTGC
TTTAATTGTATAATTTTAGCTAATTATTGTCAAGTATTTTTAAAGTTATGTAAATTTTTTACTTATATTT
TATCGATCGTTCTAGATATTCTTTTTTAAACTTTTCAAATGCTTCAAATTCTACATCTGCAACTTCTACA
TCTTTTCCAGTATTTCCAAACTTCACACAATTTTTGTAAACATTTCTTAATTTTTCCAAGTATTCTATGT
CTTCCTTTTCTTCTTTAACATACTCTTGTAACTGTGTCATCAAATTAGTTTTGTCTTCCACATTCCCCCT
TTTTCTTGTAATTGCCTTATTTAATTCTTCAAATCTTATTGTTTTCATTTTATTGTACCTCCAATTTTTT
TATATATCTATGTTAAAAAACATATTGACAATTGATTAAAACAATGATATTATGGTCGGTTGAGCTCATT
GAGCTGAGTGCAGACTTTCCCCCTTGTAAAAAGGGGAAAAAACGATTGATAATGATACAATGGTCGTATA
TCGCTATGTTCGCATCGTTTAACTTACTTTATCGCATATTTAATTATATGCCAGTGTTAGCCCTGCCCAA
CACCTAGAGTTTTAGCTTACTTTCTAAATTATAACCCTAATAAAGTACCCACTCAGAGCACCTCCAAGAC
TTTTAAAGGTAGCCTCGCACCTTGCTACAATTCATAATACCAACATTACGGTGCTATACCGTTTCGAGCA
GAACGGCTATACATACGAATTTATCTTATGTATAAAATTTGTTACAAATATAATAGTAAGTTTTTTTTAT
ATAAAAAAGCAGATCGCTTTTATTTTTTTTGCAACCTGCTTCACAACTCATTTTTTTACTTTAGTAAATA
AATCCTTTACATCTTTTAAAAAATATGGTATATTAAGTCAAAGCAGGCATAACATATATGTTATGTTTTA
TAGTAAAAATGGACTATTCAACTATTTAAAAAATGGTAGAATACAAATAATTTTCCTGGCAGTCAATTAT
TTTTTAAAAATTTTTACTATTATATTTTTAAATTTTAAATTTTAGATAGAGTTATTTGGCGATAACTCTT
TTTGTCTTACTTCTGAGTTTAGCATATTTTTTTTGTTTTGTAAATCCATTTCTTTATTTTTCTTTACAAC
ATAAACTTTTTTTACTTCTCTATAAATCTTCTCACCAGTTGAAACATCAATTTCTAACAGTTCTCTAGCA
ATAAAATTTTTAATATAGAGTAAATCTTTTTCATCTGTAAGTATATCATTCATTTCATCAAAATCCAACT
TTTTTTTGGTTTCTTTTGGTTTTATTAAATTTCGTGAACAGAAATAGGCTTTTTTTTGATTTGCTTTCTT
TTCTAAGTCTTTCACAAAATACTTCGTTATATACACCCCCACAGCTTCATTTTTAACAGTTTCTTTAATC
TTATTTATTTTTATAAATCCATTCGCCCACAATTCCCCAAGCTTCTTATTATCTATATATGGGACCGAGA
ACAGCACCAAATGATAATGGATTGCTCCCCTCTGCTGGAGTTCCCAAGTTGCAATATATTTAAGCTGTTG
ATTTTTCAAGTACCTTTTCAATCTCTTAATAAATAAAGTAAATTCACGATTTGCCCTTTCTATATCCTGT
ATATTTTCTTTAAAAGTAAGAGTTAAAAAGGTACTTTTATCATCATAATTACAATCAATTATCCTTTTTA
TTTCAAATCGCTTGTCCTGGTAATATGCTTTCCTTCGTTGCATACTTTCAGCTTT
